Addgene plasmid #39590: KHBD00482
Depositing lab: Bart Deplancke. Depositing organization: Swiss Federal Institute of Technology (EPFL). Publication: Automated protein-DNA interaction screening of Drosophila regulatory elements. Korneel Hens, Jean-Daniel Feuz, Alina Isakova, Antonina Lagovitina, Andreas Massouras, Julien Bryois, Patrick Callaerts, Susan E. Celniker, Bart Deplancke. Nat Methods. 2011 Oct 30;8(12):1065-70. 10.1038/nmeth.1763 PubMed 22037703.
Backbone
  Vector backbone: pDONR221
  Backbone manufacturer: Invitrogen
  Backbone size w/o insert (bp): 2536
  Vector type: Gateway DONR vector
Growth in bacteria
  Bacterial resistance: Kanamycin, 50 μg/mL
  Growth temperature: 37°C
  Growth strain: DH5alpha
  Copy number: High Copy
Gene/Insert
  Gene/Insert name: CG12287 (alt names: FBgn0004394; pdm2; POU domain protein 2)
  Species: D. melanogaster (fly)
  Insert size (bp): 2679
  Entrez Gene: pdm2 (a.k.a. Dmel_CG12287, CG12287, CG15486, CG15487, Dmel\CG12287, Oct-2, Oct2, Pdm, Pdm-2, Pdm2, dOct2, dPOU-28, dPOU28, dPOU28/pdm-2, dim, dpou28, miti, pdm, pdm-2)
  Promoter: none
  Cloning method: Gateway Cloning
  Sequencing primers: 5′ M13-F20; 3′ M13R
Terms and licenses: Academic/Nonprofit Terms; Industry Terms: Not Available to Industry
Depositor comments: Please note that the ORFs in this collection were cloned open-ended (without a stop codon).
How to cite: KHBD00482 was a gift from Bart Deplancke (Addgene plasmid # 39590 ; http://n2t.net/addgene:39590 ; RRID:Addgene_39590)
