[The description below was written by a language model from this plasmid's Addgene catalogue record.]
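Description:
KHBD00482 is a Gateway entry clone built in the pDONR221 backbone, carrying the open reading frame of the Drosophila melanogaster gene pdm2 (CG12287, POU domain protein 2), a POU-family transcription factor. The insert is recorded as about 2.7 kb in a backbone of roughly 2.5 kb. The plasmid is maintained at high copy number in standard E. coli cloning strains under kanamycin selection. No feature table accompanies the record, so details such as the origin of replication and the exact recombination sites are not listed. As a product of Gateway cloning into a pDONR vector, the ORF would be expected to sit between attL sites, with M13 forward and reverse priming sites flanking it for sequence verification.

The construct has no promoter driving the insert, which is consistent with its role as a shuttle or archive clone rather than an expression plasmid. The ORF is meant to be transferred by LR recombination into destination vectors that supply the promoter, tags and host-specific elements. The depositor notes that ORFs in this collection were cloned open-ended, without a stop codon, so the pdm2 coding sequence can be fused in frame to C-terminal tags or domains provided by the destination vector. For the same reason, a destination vector must supply a downstream stop codon. The clone belongs to a collection of Drosophila ORFs associated with work on automated screening of protein–DNA interactions at fly regulatory elements, and it serves as a source of the pdm2 coding sequence for building expression or fusion constructs for such assays.
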