>Addgene plasmid #39590 | KHBD00482 | depositor partial sequence | sequence record 50030 | KHBD00482 sequence 2679 bps
ATGCCATTACTGCTGGCAACAACACTTGCCAACAATTCCCATCATCAACACTTGAGCACAACAGCAACAG
AGACAGCAGCAGCAGCAGCAACAGCAAAAGCAGCCGCAACTGCAGCAGCAGCAGCAACAGCAACCATGTT
GCTGACTTCGCCGACAGCAGCAACTCATTGCCTTGCTGCTGCAACATCGGCAGCAGGTGTTAATGTTCAA
ATTACTGGCCAAGGCGTTTCAGCCACTCTGAACGACGATCAACTGCAACTGCCGGCTAATTATGCCGCTA
ACGTTGGCCATTTGAATGGCTTTAACCCTAAAGACAACTGCCCACCAGTTCCACCCACCAGCGAGCGGGC
TTTTGAGGGATTGCTACGACTGCCGCAGATACAAGTCAAGCAGGAATTCATGGAGTCGCCGCCAGAGAGG
CCTAGCTGCCATCCCATGAACCACCAGCAAGCACCAGCCAATTCAGCGCTGGCTACAAGCTGTCGTGGCA
AAACAATATTAAATCCTTGGTATCTAAGGCCCGCCGACGGCATTGGATATCATAATTATAATAGCAACAA
CAACAACAGCGGGAGCGGGGAAATCAACAAGGATGTTAGCCAGCAGATGACTTCCGCATGTGGCGGTAGC
GATGGCCAGACATGTCTGCCAGTCTCGTATTTTGGCATGGAGACGCTGGCATCTGTCAAACAGAGACAGA
AATCACTGCCAGACTTTCTAATACCACTGCACGAAATTATGTTCCAGCAACAACATCATTACCAGCAAAG
GACAATGGGCACATTAATTAATAGTCTGCCGCCCGGCTTGGTCGGGTATCCCCCCCAAAAAACAGAGACG
TTCAAGTCGTTAACCCCGCCGAAAGCACTGCAGCACCACCAAAACAACCAAAATCACCAGATTCCCCAGA
ATCACACCGGTGACCACTCCTTCGTCCGGCACTTTCACGAACGAGATCGCCTCATTCGGGAGCACCAGCT
CAAGCATCAGCAATTGCGTGACGTGGAGGAAGTCCTTCAGGAACAGGAGCAGGACGAGGAGCAGGAGCAC
GAAACGCTGAGGAAACCCCACGTTGTACCATCTGAGCTGGAGCACAACCATCATTGGCATGGCGTCGTTT
GCGATGCCAACGGCCATGCCACAAGGCTGCTCCACATTGCCCCACCAAGGGCTGGGCCAACACCACTGCC
AACACATCAGCAACCGCCAGTCGGAGAGGTCCTGCCCCCGAACTCCACGTCCTTCTCGACCATTGTGGAT
CCGCCCAAGGAGCCAAGCATTTACGAGCAGCCAGCACCAAATGGTCGACATTGTCGTCCTGCCAACAAAG
TTATGCGGCACATGTCGAACTCACCAACACCGCCCTCGCCACTGCGTTCGCTATCAGACTGCGGAAAGAG
CTTCGAGGAGGAGGAACTGGAGCTGGGCGAGAACTGCGAGATGCCACAGAATCTGAGCAGCAAGCGCCAG
GCCAGGGAACTAGACTCTGAGCTGGAAAACGAGGTCCTGGATCTGGCACCGCCACCGAAGAGATTGGCCG
AGGAGCAAGAGGAGGAAAAGGTGGCCAGTGTCAATCCACCACAGCCCGTGGCATTTGCACCGGAGGAAAT
GCATCAGGCTCTGCAACTGCAGTTGCACAGCTACATCGAAATGGTTCGCCAATTGGCGCCGGAGGCGTTT
CCCAATCCCAACCTGGCCACGCAGTTCCTGCTGCAGAACTCACTGCAAGCCTTAGCGCAGTTTCAGGCCC
TGCAACAGATGAAGCAGCAGCAAAGGGAGGATCCTCTGCCCAGTTACTCCACCCCCTTGGCCAAATCACC
ACTGAGAAGTCCATCCCTGAGTCCGGTGCCCGGGCACAGCAAATCCCAGCAGCGAACTCCGCCAAACTCG
ATGACTGCCAATTCTCTGGGAATGAGTAGTGCCGTGATGACTCCAAATACGCCCAGCATGCAGCAGCAGC
CGCAACTGCAGCAGAGCACTCCCAAGCCCACGAGTGGACTAACTGTGGCATCTGCCATGGCCAAGCTGGA
ACAATCGCCGGAAGAGACCACCGATCTGGAGGAACTGGAACAGTTCGCCAAGACCTTCAAACAGCGGCGA
ATCAAGCTGGGCTTCACCCAGGGCGATGTGGGTCTGGCCATGGGCAAACTGTATGGCAATGACTTCTCGC
AGACCACCATTTCCCGCTTCGAAGCCCTCAATCTGAGCTTCAAGAACATGTGCAAGCTGAAGCCGCTGCT
CCAGAAATGGCTGGAGGATGCGGACAGCACGGTGGCCAAGTCGGGCGGTGGAGTGTTCAACATCAACACG
ATGACCAGCACGCTGAGCAGCACACCGGAAAGCATCCTGGGACGCAGACGCAAGAAGCGCACCTCCATCG
AGACCACGGTGCGCACCACGCTGGAGAAGGCCTTCCTGATGAACTGCAAGCCCACGTCGGAGGAGATTAG
CCAGCTGTCCGAGCGCTTGAACATGGACAAGGAGGTGATCCGGGTGTGGTTCTGCAATCGCCGTCAGAAG
GAGAAGCGCATCAATCCCTCGCTGGATCTGGACAGTCCCACGGGCACTCCGCTGAGCAGTCATGCCTTTG
GGTATCCACCGCAGGCTCTGAACATGTCCCACATGCAAATGGAGGGCGGTTCGGGTTCCTTCTGCGGCAG
TTCCATCAGTTCAGGGGAA
