>Addgene plasmid #39590 | KHBD00482 | addgene partial sequence | sequence record 51597 | M13Rev
AATAATGATTTTATTTTGACTGATAGTGACCTGTTCGTTGCAACAAATTGATAAGCAATGCTTTCTTATA
ATGCCAACTTTGTACAAGAAAGTTGGCAATTCCCCTGAACTGATGGAACTGCCGCAGAAGGAACCCGAAC
CGCCCTCCATTTGCATGTGGGACATGTTCAGAGCCTGCGGTGGATACCCAAAGGCATGACTGCTCAGCGG
AGTGCCCGTGGGACTGTCCAGATCCAGCGAGGGATTGATGCGCTTCTCCTTCTGACGGCGATTGCAGAAC
CACACCCGGATCACCTCCTTGTCCATGTTCAAGCGCTCGGACAGCTGGCTAATCTCCTCCGACGTGGGCT
TGCAGTTCATCAGGAAGGCCTTCTCCAGCGTGGTGCGCACCGTGGTCTCGATGGAGGTGCGCTTCTTGCG
TCTGCGTCCCAGGATGCTTTCCGGTGTGCTGCTCAGCGTGCTGGTCATCGTGTTGATGTTGAACACTCCA
CCGCCCGACTTGGCCACCGTGCTGTCCGCATCCTCCAGCCATTTCTGGAGCAGCGGCTTCAGCTTGCACA
TGTTCTTGAAGCTCAGATTGAGGGCTTCGAAGCGGGAAATGGTGGTCTGCGAGAAGTCATTGCCATACAG
TTTGCCCATGGCCAGACCCACATCGCCCTGGGTGAAGCCCAGCTTGATTCGCCGCTGTTTGAAGGTCTTG
GCGAACTGTTCCAGTTCCTCCAGATCGGTGGTCTCTTCCGGCGATTGTTCCAGCTTGGCCATGGCAGATG
CCACAGTTAGTCCACTCGTGGGCTTGGGAGTGCTCTGCTGCAGTTGCGGCTGCTGCTGCATGCTGG
